Addgene plasmid #205579: pAXY0010
Purpose: KAN(1-192)-NpuDnaE(N)_GFPuv
Depositing lab: Xiaohan Yang. Depositing organization: Oak Ridge National Laboratory. Publication: Split selectable marker systems utilizing inteins facilitate gene stacking in plants. Yuan G, Lu H, De K, Hassan MM, Liu Y, Islam MT, Muchero W, Tuskan GA, Yang X. Commun Biol. 2023 May 26;6(1):567. doi: 10.1038/s42003-023-04950-8. PubMed 37237044.
Backbone
  Vector backbone: pAXY0002
  Vector type: Plant Expression
  Selectable markers: Neomycin (select with G418)
Growth in bacteria
  Bacterial resistance: Kanamycin, 50 μg/mL
  Growth temperature: 37°C
  Growth strain: DH5alpha
  Copy number: High Copy
Gene/Insert
  Gene/Insert name: NpuDnaE(N)
  Species: Synthetic
  Promoter: 35S
  Cloning method: Gibson Cloning
  Sequencing primers: 5′ N/A
Terms and licenses: Academic/Nonprofit Terms; Industry Terms: Not Available to Industry
How to cite: pAXY0010 was a gift from Xiaohan Yang (Addgene plasmid # 205579 ; http://n2t.net/addgene:205579 ; RRID:Addgene_205579)
