[The description below was written by a language model from this plasmid's Addgene catalogue record and pLannotate feature annotations shown in this document.]
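Description:
pAXY0010 is a 14.2 kb binary T-DNA plasmid for plant expression, built on the pAXY0002 backbone by Gibson assembly and designed as one half of an intein-based split selectable marker system. Outside the T-DNA borders it carries a bacterial kanamycin resistance gene (aphA-3), a high-copy ColE1/pUC-type origin with the pBR322 bom region for propagation in E. coli, and the pVS1 oriV, RepA and StaA functions. The pVS1 elements are the standard means of replication and stable maintenance in Agrobacterium, which would be the usual delivery route, although the record does not name it.

Between the nopaline-type left and right border repeats, the key cassette uses an enhanced (duplicated-enhancer) CaMV 35S promoter to drive the N-terminal portion of neomycin phosphotransferase II (residues 1–192 according to the stated purpose). This fragment is fused to the N-terminal half of the split Npu DnaE intein and is followed by the CaMV poly(A) signal. On its own this fragment should not confer kanamycin/G418 resistance. Functional NptII is expected only when a partner construct supplies the C-terminal marker fragment fused to the matching C-intein, so that protein trans-splicing rejoins the two halves. Selection with a single antibiotic can thereby enforce co-transformation of two T-DNAs, which supports gene stacking in plants.

The T-DNA also carries reporters. A 35S promoter with an Arabidopsis HSP18.2 terminator flanks what the purpose field identifies as GFPuv, though the annotation software detected only a short GFP-like match there. A second 35S promoter drives His-tagged, intron-containing GUSPlus with a NOS terminator. Remnants of a lacZα/MCS region and lac regulatory elements remain from the parental vector.
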