Features (pLannotate 1.2.2; 27 found; start..end, strand, type, name):
     20..361     -  promoter       CaMV 35S promoter: strong constitutive promoter from cauliflower mosaic virus
    601..755     -  CDS            lacZα (fragment): LacZα fragment of β-galactosidase; lacZ fragment
    758..778     -  misc_feature   MCS (fragment): pUC18/19 multiple cloning site
   1269..1610    +  promoter       CaMV 35S promoter: strong constitutive promoter from cauliflower mosaic virus
   1897..1920    +  CDS            CopGFP (fragment): green fluorescent protein 2 from Pontellina plumata, also known as ppluGFP2 (Shagin et al., 2004)
   2400..2648    +  terminator     HSP terminator: efficient transcription terminator from the Arabidopsis thaliana heat shock protein 18.2 gene (Nagaya et al., 2010)
   3359..3381    -  protein_bind   lac operator (fragment): The lac repressor binds to the lac operator to inhibit transcription in E. coli. This inhibition can be relieved by adding lactose or isopropyl-β-D-thiogalactopyranoside (IPTG). lac repressor encoded by lacI
   3385..3415    -  promoter       lac promoter: promoter for the E. coli lac operon
   3430..3451    -  protein_bind   CAP binding site: CAP binding activates transcription in the presence of cAMP. E. coli catabolite activator protein
   3464..3552    -  CDS            lacI (fragment): lac repressor; lacI; The lac repressor binds to the lac operator to inhibit transcription in E. coli. This inhibition can be relieved by adding lactose or isopropyl-β-D-thiogalactopyranoside (IPTG).
   3642..4318    +  promoter       CaMV 35S promoter (enhanced): cauliflower mosaic virus 35S promoter with a duplicated enhancer region
   4373..4949    +  CDS            NeoR/KanR (fragment): aminoglycoside phosphotransferase from Tn5; aph(3')-II (or nptII); confers resistance to neomycin, kanamycin, and G418 (Geneticin®)
   4917..5243    +  CDS            dnaE-N (fragment): DPO3A_SYNY3 - Experimental evidence at protein level: Swiss-Prot protein existence level 1. DNA polymerase III is a complex, multichain enzyme responsible for most of the replicative synthesis in bacteria. This DNA polymerase also exhibits 3' to 5' exonuclease activity. The alpha chain is the DNA polymerase (By similarity). From Synechocystis sp. (strain PCC 6803 / Kazusa).
   5260..5434    +  polyA_signal   CaMV poly(A) signal: cauliflower mosaic virus polyadenylation signal
   5512..5536    -  misc_feature   LB T-DNA repeat: left border repeat from nopaline C58 T-DNA
   5961..6755    +  CDS            KanR: aminoglycoside phosphotransferase; aphA-3; confers resistance to kanamycin
   6842..7430    +  rep_origin     ori: high-copy-number ColE1/pMB1/pBR322/pUC origin of replication
   7616..7756    -  misc_feature   bom: basis of mobility region from pBR322
   7858..7897    -  CDS            rop (fragment): Rop protein, which maintains plasmids at low copy number; rop
   8100..8294    -  rep_origin     pVS1 oriV: origin of replication for the Pseudomonas plasmid pVS1 (Heeb et al., 2000)
   8360..9433    -  CDS            pVS1 RepA: replication protein from the Pseudomonas plasmid pVS1 (Heeb et al., 2000)
   9862..10491   -  CDS            pVS1 StaA: stability protein from the Pseudomonas plasmid pVS1 (Heeb et al., 2000)
  11051..11452   -  CDS            Y4CG_SINFN (fragment): Protein inferred from homology: Swiss-Prot protein existence level 3. From Sinorhizobium fredii (strain NBRC 101917 / NGR234).
  11792..11816   -  misc_feature   RB T-DNA repeat: right border repeat from nopaline C58 T-DNA
  11838..12090   -  terminator     NOS terminator: nopaline synthase terminator and poly(A) signal
  12122..12139   -  CDS            7xHis (fragment): 6xHis affinity tag
  12146..14168   -  CDS            GUSPlus™: β-glucuronidase codon-optimized Staphylococcus gusA gene with a catalase intron to ensure expression in plants but not bacteria
>Addgene plasmid #205579 | pAXY0010 | addgene full sequence | sequence record 410754 | Addgene NGS Result
GTCAAGAGTCCCCCGTGTTCTCTCCAAATGAAATGAACTTCCTTATATAGAGGAAGGGTCTTGCGAAGGA
TAGTGGGATTGTGCGTCATCCCTTACGTCAGTGGAGATATCACATCAATCCACTTGCTTTGAAGACGTGG
TTGGAACGTCTTCTTTTTCCACGATGCTCCTCGTGGGTGGGGGTCCATCTTTGGGACCACTGTCGGCAGA
GGCATCTTCAACGATGGCCTTTCCTTTATCGCAATGATGGCATTTGTAGGAGCCACCTTCCTTTTCCACT
ATCTTCACAATAAAGTGACAGATAGCTGGGCAATGGAATCCGAGGAGGTTTCCGGATATTACCCTTTGTT
GAAAAGTCTCAATTGCCCTTTGGTCTTCTGAGACTGTATCTTTGATATTTTTGGAGTAGACAAGTGTGTC
GTGCTCCACCATGTTGACGAAGATTTTCTTCTTGTCATTGAGTCGTAAGAGACTCTGTATGAACTGTTCG
CCAGTCTTTACGGCGAGTTCTGTTAGGTCCTCTATTTGAATCTTTGACTCCATGAAGCTAAACTGAAGGC
GGGAAACGACAATCTGATCCAAGCTCAAGCTGCTCTAGCATTCGCCATTCAGGCTGCGCAACTGTTGGGA
AGGGCGATCGGTGCGGGCCTCTTCGCTATTACGCCAGCTGGCGAAAGGGGGATGTGCTGCAAGGCGATTA
AGTTGGGTAACGCCAGGGTTTTCCCAGTCACGACGTTGTAAAACGACGGCCAGTGCCAAGCTTGCATGCC
TGCAGGTCCCCAGATTAGCCTTTTCAATTTCAGAAAGAATGCTAACCCACAGATGGTTAGAGAGGCTTAC
GCAGCAGGTCTCATCAAGACGATCTACCCGAGCAATAATCTCCAGGAAATCAAATACCTTCCCAAGAAGG
TTAAAGATGCAGTCAAAAGATTCAGGACTAACTGCATCAAGAACACAGAGAAAGATATATTTCTCAAGAT
CAGAAGTACTATTCCAGTATGGACGATTCAAGGCTTGCTTCACAAACCAAGGCAAGTAATAGAGATTGGA
GTCTCTAAAAAGGTAGTTCCCACTGAATCAAAGGCCATGGAGTCAAAGATTCAAATAGAGGACCTAACAG
AACTCGCCGTAAAGACTGGCGAACAGTTCATACAGAGTCTCTTACGACTCAATGACAAGAAGAAAATCTT
CGTCAACATGGTGGAGCACGACACACTTGTCTACTCCAAAAATATCAAAGATACAGTCTCAGAAGACCAA
AGGGCAATTGAGACTTTTCAACAAAGGGTAATATCCGGAAACCTCCTCGGATTCCATTGCCCAGCTATCT
GTCACTTTATTGTGAAGATAGTGGAAAAGGAAGGTGGCTCCTACAAATGCCATCATTGCGATAAAGGAAA
GGCCATCGTTGAAGATGCCTCTGCCGACAGTGGTCCCAAAGATGGACCCCCACCCACGAGGAGCATCGTG
GAAAAAGAAGACGTTCCAACCACGTCTTCAAAGCAAGTGGATTGATGTGATATCTCCACTGACGTAAGGG
ATGACGCACAATCCCACTATCCTTCGCAAGACCCTTCCTCTATATAAGGAAGTTCATTTCATTTGGAGAG
AACACGGGGGACTCAAACATTACTCATTCACAAAACCATCTTAAAGCAACTACACAAGTCTTGAAATTTT
CTCATATTTTCTATTTACTATATAAACTTTTAATCAAATCAAGATTAAAGTTAATTAAATGACAACCTTC
AAAATCGAGTCCCGGATCCACGGCAACCTCAACGGGGAGAAGTTCGAGTTGGTTGGAGGTGGAGTAGGTG
AGGAGGGTCGCCTCGAGATTGAGATGAAGACTAAAGATAAACCACTGGCATTCTCTCCCTTCCTGCTGAC
CACTTGCATGGGTTACGGGTTCTACCACTTCGCCAGCTTCCCAAAGGGGATTAAGAACATCTATCTTCAT
GCTGCAACGAACGGAGGTTACACCAACACCAGGAAGGAGATCTATGAAGACGGCGGCATCTTGGAGGTCA
ACTTCCGTTACACTTACGAGTTCAACAAGATCATCGGTGACGTCGAGTGCATTGGACATGGATTCCCAAG
TCAGAGTCCGATCTTCAAGGACACGATCGTGAAGAGTTGTCCCACGGTGGACCTGATGTTGCCAATGTCC
GGGAACATCATCGCCAGCTCCTACGCTTACGCCTTCCAACTGAAGGACGGCTCTTTCTACACGGCAGAAG
TCAAGAACAACATAGACTTCAAGAATCCAATCCACGAGTCCTTCTCGAAGTCAGGGCCCATGTTCACCCA
CAGACGTGTCGAGGAGACTCTCACCAAGGAGAACCTTGCCATAGTGGAGTACCAGCAGGTTTTCAACAGC
GCCCCAAGAGACATGTAGATATGAAGATGAAGATGAAATATTTGGTGTGTCAAATAAAAAGCTTGTGTGC
TTAAGTTTGTGTTTTTTTCTTGGCTTGTTGTGTTATGAATTTGTGGCTTTTTCTAATATTAAATGAATGT
AAGATCTCATTATAATGAATAAACAAATGTTTCTATAATCCATTGTGAATGTTTTGTTGGATCTCTTCTG
CAGCATATAACTACTGTATGTGCTATGGTATGGACTATGGAATATGATTAAAGATAAGATGGGCTCATAG
AGTAAAACGAGGCGAGGGACCTATAAACCTCCCTTCATCATGCTATTTCATGATCTATTTTATAAAATAA
AGATGTAGAAAAAAGTAAGCGTAATAACCGCAAAACAAATGATTTAAAACATGGCACATAATGAGGAGAT
TAAGTTCGGTTTACGTTTATTTTAGTACTAATTGTAACGTGAGACTACGTATCGGGAATCGCCTAATTAA
AGCATTAATGCGAACCTGATTAGATTCACCGACCCTCCTATCGTGTCGACCTTTCTGTTTCTTAGAATTT
TTTGGTAGTCTATGTACTAATAATGTCAGCTTCGTATTTATTTCATAAGCAATTTGCATTTGCAATTTGT
TTTTTACTTTTATTTTTATTGTATTGTGGAATGTGGACTCGTACCAACATGAAGTTATATACCACCAAAA
AAATTACAGTTAGTCAAAAGATTCACGAGTGAGAGCTACTTATGATTGTCTTTTACGTATATGTCTAATT
GTCTATTTGCTCAATAATCTTTGTACTTTCTTTTGTCGTTGATAAAATCACAAAGTTCCAAAAGTAATCG
AATGATTTGCTTTTAAGAAAAGAAGAGCTCAATAATTCAACATATATCTGTACACAATTACCGCCTTTGA
GTGAGCTCTAGATGCCACCTGACGTCTAAGAAGAATTCGTAATCATGTCATAGCTGTTTCCTGTGTGAAA
TTGTTATCCGCTCACAATTCCACACAACATACGAGCCGGAAGCATAAAGTGTAAAGCCTGGGGTGCCTAA
TGAGTGAGCTAACTCACATTAATTGCGTTGCGCTCACTGCCCGCTTTCCAGTCGGGAAACCTGTCGTGCC
AGCTGCATTAATGAATCGGCCAACGCGCGGGGAGAGGCGGTTTGCGTATTGGCTAGAGCAGCTTGCCAAC
ATGGTGGAGCACGACACTCTCGTCTACTCCAAGAATATCAAAGATACAGTCTCAGAAGACCAAAGGGCTA
TTGAGACTTTTCAACAAAGGGTAATATCGGGAAACCTCCTCGGATTCCATTGCCCAGCTATCTGTCACTT
CATCAAAAGGACAGTAGAAAAGGAAGGTGGCACCTACAAATGCCATCATTGCGATAAAGGAAAGGCTATC
GTTCAAGATGCCTCTGCCGACAGTGGTCCCAAAGATGGACCCCCACCCACGAGGAGCATCGTGGAAAAAG
AAGACGTTCCAACCACGTCTTCAAAGCAAGTGGATTGATGTGAACATGGTGGAGCACGACACTCTCGTCT
ACTCCAAGAATATCAAAGATACAGTCTCAGAAGACCAAAGGGCTATTGAGACTTTTCAACAAAGGGTAAT
ATCGGGAAACCTCCTCGGATTCCATTGCCCAGCTATCTGTCACTTCATCAAAAGGACAGTAGAAAAGGAA
GGTGGCACCTACAAATGCCATCATTGCGATAAAGGAAAGGCTATCGTTCAAGATGCCTCTGCCGACAGTG
GTCCCAAAGATGGACCCCCACCCACGAGGAGCATCGTGGAAAAAGAAGACGTTCCAACCACGTCTTCAAA
GCAAGTGGATTGATGTGATATCTCCACTGACGTAAGGGATGACGCACAATCCCACTATCCTTCGCAAGAC
CCTTCCTCTATATAAGGAAGTTCATTTCATTTGGAGAGGACACGCTGAAATCACCAGTCTCTCTCTACAA
ATCTATCTCTCTCGAGCTTTCGCAGATATGGGGATTGAACAAGATGGATTGCACGCAGGTTCTCCGGCCG
CTTGGGTGGAGAGGCTATTCGGCTATGACTGGGCACAACAGACAATCGGCTGCTCTGATGCCGCCGTGTT
CCGGCTGTCAGCGCAGGGGCGCCCGGTTCTTTTTGTCAAGACCGACCTGTCCGGTGCCCTGAATGAACTC
CAGGACGAGGCAGCGCGGCTATCGTGGCTGGCCACGACGGGCGTTCCTTGCGCAGCTGTGCTCGACGTTG
TCACTGAAGCGGGAAGGGACTGGCTGCTATTGGGCGAAGTGCCGGGGCAGGATCTCCTGTCATCTCACCT
TGCTCCTGCCGAGAAAGTATCCATCATGGCTGATGCAATGCGGCGGCTGCATACGCTTGATCCGGCTACC
TGCCCATTCGACCACCAAGCGAAACATCGCATCGAGCGAGCACGTACTCGGATGGAAGCCGGTCTTGTCG
ATCAGGATGATCTGGACGAAGAGCATCAGGGGCTCGCGCCAGCCGAACTGTTCGCCAGGCTCAAGGCGCG
CATGCCCGACGGCGAGGATCTCGTCGTGACACATGGCGATGCCTGCTTGTCCTACGAGACCGAGATTCTT
ACTGTTGAGTATGGATTGCTTCCAATCGGCAAGATCGTAGAGAAACGTATTGAGTGTACAGTTTATTCTG
TTGACAACAACGGAAATATCTATACTCAGCCTGTTGCTCAATGGCACGATAGAGGGGAACAAGAGGTTTT
CGAGTATTGCCTTGAGGATGGTAGCCTCATTCGAGCAACAAAAGATCACAAATTTATGACAGTGGATGGT
CAGATGTTACCTATCGATGAAATTTTCGAAAGGGAATTAGACCTCATGAGAGTGGATAACCTCCCTAATT
AGGCTCGAGTTTCTCCATAATAATGTGTGAGTAGTTCCCAGATAAGGGAATTAGGGTTCCTATAGGGTTT
CGCTCATGTGTTGAGCATATAAGAAACCCTTAGTATGTATTTGTATTTGTAAAATACTTCTATCAATAAA
ATTTCTAATTCCTAAAACCAAAATCCAGTACTAAAATCCAGATCCCCCGAATTAATTCGGCGTTAATTCA
GTACATTAAAAACGTCCGCAATGTGTTATTAAGTTGTCTAAGCGTCAATTTGTTTACACCACAATATATC
CTGCCACCAGCCAGCCAACAGCTCCCCGACCGGCAGCTCGGCACAAAATCACCACTCGATACAGGCAGCC
CATCAGTCCGGGACGGCGTCAGCGGGAGAGCCGTTGTAAGGCGGCAGACTTTGCTCATGTTACCGATGCT
ATTCGGAAGAACGGCAACTAAGCTGCCGGGTTTGAAACACGGATGATCTCGCGGAGGGTAGCATGTTGAT
TGTAACGATGACAGAGCGTTGCTGCCTGTGATCACCGCGGTTTCAAAATCGGCTCCGTCGATACTATGTT
ATACGCCAACTTTGAAAACAACTTTGAAAAAGCTGTTTTCTGGTATTTAAGGTTTTAGAATGCAAGGAAC
AGTGAATTGGAGTTCGTCTTGTTATAATTAGCTTCTTGGGGTATCTTTAAATACTGTAGAAAAGAGGAAG
GAAATAATAAATGGCTAAAATGAGAATATCACCGGAATTGAAAAAACTGATCGAAAAATACCGCTGCGTA
AAAGATACGGAAGGAATGTCTCCTGCTAAGGTATATAAGCTGGTGGGAGAAAATGAAAACCTATATTTAA
AAATGACGGACAGCCGGTATAAAGGGACCACCTATGATGTGGAACGGGAAAAGGACATGATGCTATGGCT
GGAAGGAAAGCTGCCTGTTCCAAAGGTCCTGCACTTTGAACGGCATGATGGCTGGAGCAATCTGCTCATG
AGTGAGGCCGATGGCGTCCTTTGCTCGGAAGAGTATGAAGATGAACAAAGCCCTGAAAAGATTATCGAGC
TGTATGCGGAGTGCATCAGGCTCTTTCACTCCATCGACATATCGGATTGTCCCTATACGAATAGCTTAGA
CAGCCGCTTAGCCGAATTGGATTACTTACTGAATAACGATCTGGCCGATGTGGATTGCGAAAACTGGGAA
GAAGACACTCCATTTAAAGATCCGCGCGAGCTGTATGATTTTTTAAAGACGGAAAAGCCCGAAGAGGAAC
TTGTCTTTTCCCACGGCGACCTGGGAGACAGCAACATCTTTGTGAAAGATGGCAAAGTAAGTGGCTTTAT
TGATCTTGGGAGAAGCGGCAGGGCGGACAAGTGGTATGACATTGCCTTCTGCGTCCGGTCGATCAGGGAG
GATATCGGGGAAGAACAGTATGTCGAGCTATTTTTTGACTTACTGGGGATCAAGCCTGATTGGGAGAAAA
TAAAATATTATATTTTACTGGATGAATTGTTTTAGTACCTAGAATGCATGACCAAAATCCCTTAACGTGA
GTTTTCGTTCCACTGAGCGTCAGACCCCGTAGAAAAGATCAAAGGATCTTCTTGAGATCCTTTTTTTCTG
CGCGTAATCTGCTGCTTGCAAACAAAAAAACCACCGCTACCAGCGGTGGTTTGTTTGCCGGATCAAGAGC
TACCAACTCTTTTTCCGAAGGTAACTGGCTTCAGCAGAGCGCAGATACCAAATACTGTCCTTCTAGTGTA
GCCGTAGTTAGGCCACCACTTCAAGAACTCTGTAGCACCGCCTACATACCTCGCTCTGCTAATCCTGTTA
CCAGTGGCTGCTGCCAGTGGCGATAAGTCGTGTCTTACCGGGTTGGACTCAAGACGATAGTTACCGGATA
AGGCGCAGCGGTCGGGCTGAACGGGGGGTTCGTGCACACAGCCCAGCTTGGAGCGAACGACCTACACCGA
ACTGAGATACCTACAGCGTGAGCTATGAGAAAGCGCCACGCTTCCCGAAGGGAGAAAGGCGGACAGGTAT
CCGGTAAGCGGCAGGGTCGGAACAGGAGAGCGCACGAGGGAGCTTCCAGGGGGAAACGCCTGGTATCTTT
ATAGTCCTGTCGGGTTTCGCCACCTCTGACTTGAGCGTCGATTTTTGTGATGCTCGTCAGGGGGGCGGAG
CCTATGGAAAAACGCCAGCAACGCGGCCTTTTTACGGTTCCTGGCCTTTTGCTGGCCTTTTGCTCACATG
TTCTTTCCTGCGTTATCCCCTGATTCTGTGGATAACCGTATTACCGCCTTTGAGTGAGCTGATACCGCTC
GCCGCAGCCGAACGACCGAGCGCAGCGAGTCAGTGAGCGAGGAAGCGGAAGAGCGCCTGATGCGGTATTT
TCTCCTTACGCATCTGTGCGGTATTTCACACCGCATATGGTGCACTCTCAGTACAATCTGCTCTGATGCC
GCATAGTTAAGCCAGTATACACTCCGCTATCGCTACGTGACTGGGTCATGGCTGCGCCCCGACACCCGCC
AACACCCGCTGACGCGCCCTGACGGGCTTGTCTGCTCCCGGCATCCGCTTACAGACAAGCTGTGACCGTC
TCCGGGAGCTGCATGTGTCAGAGGTTTTCACCGTCATCACCGAAACGCGCGAGGCAGGGTGCCTTGATGT
GGGCGCCGGCGGTCGAGTGGCGACGGCGCGGCTTGTCCGCGCCCTGGTAGATTGCCTGGCCGTAGGCCAG
CCATTTTTGAGCGGCCAGCGGCCGCGATAGGCCGACGCGAAGCGGCGGGGCGTAGGGAGCGCAGCGACCG
AAGGGTAGGCGCTTTTTGCAGCTCTTCGGCTGTGCGCTGGCCAGACAGTTATGCACAGGCCAGGCGGGTT
TTAAGAGTTTTAATAAGTTTTAAAGAGTTTTAGGCGGAAAAATCGCCTTTTTTCTCTTTTATATCAGTCA
CTTACATGTGTGACCGGTTCCCAATGTACGGCTTTGGGTTCCCAATGTACGGGTTCCGGTTCCCAATGTA
CGGCTTTGGGTTCCCAATGTACGTGCTATCCACAGGAAAGAGACCTTTTCGACCTTTTTCCCCTGCTAGG
GCAATTTGCCCTAGCATCTGCTCCGTACATTAGGAACCGGCGGATGCTTCGCCCTCGATCAGGTTGCGGT
AGCGCATGACTAGGATCGGGCCAGCCTGCCCCGCCTCCTCCTTCAAATCGTACTCCGGCAGGTCATTTGA
CCCGATCAGCTTGCGCACGGTGAAACAGAACTTCTTGAACTCTCCGGCGCTGCCACTGCGTTCGTAGATC
GTCTTGAACAACCATCTGGCTTCTGCCTTGCCTGCGGCGCGGCGTGCCAGGCGGTAGAGAAAACGGCCGA
TGCCGGGATCGATCAAAAAGTAATCGGGGTGAACCGTCAGCACGTCCGGGTTCTTGCCTTCTGTGATCTC
GCGGTACATCCAATCAGCTAGCTCGATCTCGATGTACTCCGGCCGCCCGGTTTCGCTCTTTACGATCTTG
TAGCGGCTAATCAAGGCTTCACCCTCGGATACCGTCACCAGGCGGCCGTTCTTGGCCTTCTTCGTACGCT
GCATGGCAACGTGCGTGGTGTTTAACCGAATGCAGGTTTCTACCAGGTCGTCTTTCTGCTTTCCGCCATC
GGCTCGCCGGCAGAACTTGAGTACGTCCGCAACGTGTGGACGGAACACGCGGCCGGGCTTGTCTCCCTTC
CCTTCCCGGTATCGGTTCATGGATTCGGTTAGATGGGAAACCGCCATCAGTACCAGGTCGTAATCCCACA
CACTGGCCATGCCGGCCGGCCCTGCGGAAACCTCTACGTGCCCGTCTGGAAGCTCGTAGCGGATCACCTC
GCCAGCTCGTCGGTCACGCTTCGACAGACGGAAAACGGCCACGTCCATGATGCTGCGACTATCGCGGGTG
CCCACGTCATAGAGCATCGGAACGAAAAAATCTGGTTGCTCGTCGCCCTTGGGCGGCTTCCTAATCGACG
GCGCACCGGCTGCCGGCGGTTGCCGGGATTCTTTGCGGATTCGATCAGCGGCCGCTTGCCACGATTCACC
GGGGCGTGCTTCTGCCTCGATGCGTTGCCGCTGGGCGGCCTGCGCGGCCTTCAACTTCTCCACCAGGTCA
TCACCCAGCGCCGCGCCGATTTGTACCGGGCCGGATGGTTTGCGACCGCTCACGCCGATTCCTCGGGCTT
GGGGGTTCCAGTGCCATTGCAGGGCCGGCAGGCAACCCAGCCGCTTACGCCTGGCCAACCGCCCGTTCCT
CCACACATGGGGCATTCCACGGCGTCGGTGCCTGGTTGTTCTTGATTTTCCATGCCGCCTCCTTTAGCCG
CTAAAATTCATCTACTCATTTATTCATTTGCTCATTTACTCTGGTAGCTGCGCGATGTATTCAGATAGCA
GCTCGGTAATGGTCTTGCCTTGGCGTACCGCGTACATCTTCAGCTTGGTGTGATCCTCCGCCGGCAACTG
AAAGTTGACCCGCTTCATGGCTGGCGTGTCTGCCAGGCTGGCCAACGTTGCAGCCTTGCTGCTGCGTGCG
CTCGGACGGCCGGCACTTAGCGTGTTTGTGCTTTTGCTCATTTTCTCTTTACCTCATTAACTCAAATGAG
TTTTGATTTAATTTCAGCGGCCAGCGCCTGGACCTCGCGGGCAGCGTCGCCCTCGGGTTCTGATTCAAGA
ACGGTTGTGCCGGCGGCGGCAGTGCCTGGGTAGCTCACGCGCTGCGTGATACGGGACTCAAGAATGGGCA
GCTCGTACCCGGCCAGCGCCTCGGCAACCTCACCGCCGATGCGCGTGCCTTTGATCGCCCGCGACACGAC
AAAGGCCGCTTGTAGCCTTCCATCCGTGACCTCAATGCGCTGCTTAACCAGCTCCACCAGGTCGGCGGTG
GCCCATATGTCGTAAGGGCTTGGCTGCACCGGAATCAGCACGAAGTCGGCTGCCTTGATCGCGGACACAG
CCAAGTCCGCCGCCTGGGGCGCTCCGTCGATCACTACGAAGTCGCGCCGGCCGATGGCCTTCACGTCGCG
GTCAATCGTCGGGCGGTCGATGCCGACAACGGTTAGCGGTTGATCTTCCCGCACGGCCGCCCAATCGCGG
GCACTGCCCTGGGGATCGGAATCGACTAACAGAACATCGGCCCCGGCGAGTTGCAGGGCGCGGGCTAGAT
GGGTTGCGATGGTCGTCTTGCCTGACCCGCCTTTCTGGTTAAGTACAGCGATAACCTTCATGCGTTCCCC
TTGCGTATTTGTTTATTTACTCATCGCATCATATACGCAGCGACCGCATGACGCAAGCTGTTTTACTCAA
ATACACATCACCTTTTTAGACGGCGGCGCTCGGTTTCTTCAGCGGCCAAGCTGGCCGGCCAGGCCGCCAG
CTTGGCATCAGACAAACCGGCCAGGATTTCATGCAGCCGCACGGTTGAGACGTGCGCGGGCGGCTCGAAC
ACGTACCCGGCCGCGATCATCTCCGCCTCGATCTCTTCGGTAATGAAAAACGGTTCGTCCTGGCCGTCCT
GGTGCGGTTTCATGCTTGTTCCTCTTGGCGTTCATTCTCGGCGGCCGCCAGGGCGTCGGCCTCGGTCAAT
GCGTCCTCACGGAAGGCACCGCGCCGCCTGGCCTCGGTGGGCGTCACTTCCTCGCTGCGCTCAAGTGCGC
GGTACAGGGTCGAGCGATGCACGCCAAGCAGTGCAGCCGCCTCTTTCACGGTGCGGCCTTCCTGGTCGAT
CAGCTCGCGGGCGTGCGCGATCTGTGCCGGGGTGAGGGTAGGGCGGGGGCCAAACTTCACGCCTCGGGCC
TTGGCGGCCTCGCGCCCGCTCCGGGTGCGGTCGATGATTAGGGAACGCTCGAACTCGGCAATGCCGGCGA
ACACGGTCAACACCATGCGGCCGGCCGGCGTGGTGGTGTCGGCCCACGGCTCTGCCAGGCTACGCAGGCC
CGCGCCGGCCTCCTGGATGCGCTCGGCAATGTCCAGTAGGTCGCGGGTGCTGCGGGCCAGGCGGTCTAGC
CTGGTCACTGTCACAACGTCGCCAGGGCGTAGGTGGTCAAGCATCCTGGCCAGCTCCGGGCGGTCGCGCC
TGGTGCCGGTGATCTTCTCGGAAAACAGCTTGGTGCAGCCGGCCGCGTGCAGTTCGGCCCGTTGGTTGGT
CAAGTCCTGGTCGTCGGTGCTGACGCGGGCATAGCCCAGCAGGCCAGCGGCGGCGCTCTTGTTCATGGCG
TAATGTCTCCGGTTCTAGTCGCAAGTATTCTACTTTATGCGACTAAAACACGCGACAAGAAAACGCCAGG
AAAAGGGCAGGGCGGCAGCCTGTCGCGTAACTTAGGACTTGTGCGACATGTCGTTTTCAGAAGACGGCTG
CACTGAACGTCAGAAGCCGACTGCACTATAGCAGCGGAGGGGTTGGATCAAAGTACTTTGATCCCGAGGG
GAACCCTGTGGTTGGCATGCACATACAAATGGACGAACGGATAAACCTTTTCACGCCCTTTTAAATATCC
GATTATTCTAATAAACGCTCTTTTCTCTTAGGTTTACCCGCCAATATATCCTGTCAAACACTGATAGTTT
AATTCCCGATCTAGTAACATAGATGACACCGCGCGCGATAATTTATCCTAGTTTGCGCGCTATATTTTGT
TTTCTATCGCGTATTAAATGTATAATTGCGGGACTCTAATCATAAAAACCCATCTCATAAATAACGTCAT
GCATTACATGTTAATTATTACATGCTTAACGTAATTCAACAGAAATTATATGATAATCATCGCAAGACCG
GCAACAGGATTCAATCTTAAGAAACTTTATTGCCAAATGTTTGAACGATCGGGGAAATTCGAGCTGGTCA
CCAATTCACACGTGATGGTGATGGTGATGGCTAGCGTTCTTGTAGCCGAAATCTGGAATGTTGGTCCAGC
GCTCGCGAAAGACGTGCGCGGCGAGCTTCGGCTTGCGGTCACGAGTGAACACGCCCTTCTTGTTTCCTTG
GACGCGCATCACGCCCTGAGAGGTCGCGAAGTCCGCGAAGTTCCACGCTTGCTCACCCACGAAGTTCTCA
AACTCATCGAACACGACGTGGTTCGCCTGGTAGTACTCGACTTGATATTCCTCGGTGAACATCACTGGAT
CAATGTCGTGAAAGCCCGCAACGGTGTCTGCGCCGTACTCAGTGATCATGATCGGCTTTCCTGGGCAACG
CTTGTTCCACGCGTGAAATTCCTGGCGGAGATGGACTTTGGCCGCTTCGAGATCACCGCCATCGAAGTAC
CATCCGTTATAGCGATTGAGCGCGATGACGTCAATCAGTTCGGCGACTTTGTCCGTCTCCGGGGTAGCCA
TCACAAACAGCACGATCGTGACCGGACGCTTCTGTGGGTCGAGTTCCTTGGTCAGCTCCACCAACGGCTT
GAAGTACTCGTACGCGCCCTCTTCCTCAGTCGCCGCCTCGTTGGCGATGCTCCACATCACGACGCTTGGA
TGGTTCTTGTCACGAGACACCAGTTCACGGAGAACGTCTTGATGGTGCTCAAACGTCCGAATCTTCTCCC
AGGTACTGACGCGCTCGCTGCCTTCGCCGAGTCCCGTGGTGGCCATGAAGTTGAGGTGCACGCCAACTGC
CGGAGTCTCGTCGATCACGACCAGACCCTCGCGATCCGCAAGACGCATCAACTCTTCAGAGTACGGATAG
TGTGCGGTCCGGAAGCTGTTGGCGCCGATCCATTTGAGGATATTGAAATCCATCACATTGCTCGCTTCGT
TAAAGCCACGGCCGTTGATAGGAGTGTCCTCATGTTTGCCAAAGCCCTTGAAGTAGAACGGTTTGTTGTT
GATGAGGAACTTGCCGTCGTTGACTTCCACGGTCCGCACGCCGAACGGCTCTTCATAGACATCGATGGTC
AGTCCGTCGTTCACCAGTTCCACTTTGATCTGGTAGAGATACGTGTTCAGTGGTTCCCAGAGGATGACAT
TCGGAATCTCCACGTTACCGCTCAGGCCCTCGGTGCTTGCGACCACTTTGCCTTCCTCATCCACGACCGA
CACTTTCACGGTCTCGGCTTTGCCTTGAAAGTCCACCGTATAGGTCACAGTCCCGGTTGGGCCATTGAAG
TCGGTCACAACCGAGATGTCCTCGACGTACGTAAACGGGGTCGTGTAGATTTTCACCGGACGGTGCAGGC
CTGCATAGTTGAAGAAGTCGAAGTTCGGCTTGTTACGAATGACTTTTCCGAGGCCCTCTTCGTGGCGCTC
GCTGTACAGCCCCACCGGGAGGGTGCTATCGTCGAGGATGTTGTCCACGGCGACGGTGACGCGATTCATG
CCATCACGCAGCGAGTTGTTGATTTCCGCTTCGAATGGCAGGAATCCGCCCTTGTGCTCCACGACCAGCT
CACCATTGACATAGACAATTGCTTTGTGAGTTGCAGAGCCGAAGCGGAGCACGATACGCTGATCCTTCAG
ATAGGCCGGCACCGTGAACTCACGTTCGTACCAGACATATCCGATATGGTTGCGGATTTCCTTGGTCACG
CCAATGTCATTGTAACTGCTTGGGACGGCCATACTAATAGTGTCGGTCAGCTTGCTTTCGTACCACTTCT
CTTCCAGTCCTTTCCCGTAGTCCAGCTTGAAGTTCCAGACGCCATTGAGGTCGAAGACGCCACGGGTCTC
GGTGTTGATCGGGTACAGACTAGTTCGTCGGTTCTGTAACTATCATCATCATCATAGACACACGAAATAA
AGTAATCAGATTATCAGTTAAAGCTATGTAATATTTACACCATAACCAATCAATTAAAAAATAGATCAGT
TTAAAGAAAGATCAAAGCTCAAAAAAATAAAAAGAGAAAAGGGTCCTAACCAAGAAAATGAAGGAGAAAA
ACTAGAAATTTACCCTCAGATCTACCATG
